>Addgene plasmid #26575 | CaVα2δ1 | addgene full sequence | sequence record 242348 | Addgene NGS Result
GACATTGATTATTGACTAGTTATTAATAGTAATCAATTACGGGGTCATTAGTTCATAGCCCATATATGGA
GTTCCGCGTTACATAACTTACGGTAAATGGCCCGCCTGGCTGACCGCCCAACGACCCCCGCCCATTGACG
TCAATAATGACGTATGTTCCCATAGTAACGCCAATAGGGACTTTCCATTGACGTCAATGGGTGGAGTATT
TACGGTAAACTGCCCACTTGGCAGTACATCAAGTGTATCATATGCCAAGTACGCCCCCTATTGACGTCAA
TGACGGTAAATGGCCCGCCTGGCATTATGCCCAGTACATGACCTTATGGGACTTTCCTACTTGGCAGTAC
ATCTACGTATTAGTCATCGCTATTACCATGGTGATGCGGTTTTGGCAGTACATCAATGGGCGTGGATAGC
GGTTTGACTCACGGGGATTTCCAAGTCTCCACCCCATTGACGTCAATGGGAGTTTGTTTTGGCACCAAAA
TCAACGGGACTTTCCAAAATGTCGTAACAACTCCGCCCCATTGACGCAAATGGGCGGTAGGCGTGTACGG
TGGGAGGTCTATATAAGCAGAGCTCTCTGGCTAACTAGAGAACCCACTGCTTACTGGCTTATCGAAATTA
ATACGACTCACTATAGGGAGACCCAAGCTGGCTAGCGTTTAAACTTAAGCTTGGTACCGAGCTCGGATCC
ACTAGTCCAGTGTGGTGGAATTCTGCAGATATCCAGCACAGTGGCGGCCGCTCTAGAACTAGTGGATCCC
CCGGGCTGCAGGAATTCGGCACGAGCGGGGAGCCAGAGCGCGCGGGCGCCGGCAGGCTGGCCGAGCTCCG
TTTCCACAGTCGCCCTTGATGGCGGCGCAGGCGAGGCAGCCGTGGCACGGAGCGGCAGCCACGCGCTAGA
GAGTCCGCCCGGCCCCGCCCGGCCGGCCCGCCCGTGCCCTGCCCTGCCCGCCTCTCTCCACGCGCCCTCC
GGCAGACGTCGGCGCCCCGGCTCAGTCCCTCGCCGCGTGCAGCTCCGCCGCCTCCGGGCCGGCAGGGAGG
GCACTGATCTTCGATCGCGAAGATGGCTGCTGGCTGCCTGCTGGCCTTGACTCTGACACTTTTCCAATCT
TGGCTGATCGGCCCCTCGAGCGAGGAGCCCTTCCCTTCGCCCGTCACTATCAAGTCATGGGTGGATAAAA
TGCAGGAAGACCTTGTCACACTGGCAAAGACAGCAAGTGGAGTGACTCAGCTTGCTGACATTTATGAAAA
ATACCAAGATTTGTATACTGTGGAGCCAAATAATGCACGCCAACTGGTTGAAATTGCAGCTAGAGACATT
GAGAAACTTCTGAGCAACAGATCTAAAGCCCTGGTGCGCCTGGCTATGGAAGCAGAGAAAGTCCAAGCCG
CCCACCAATGGAGGGAAGATTTTGCAAGCAACGAAGTTGTCTACTACAACGCTAAAGACGATCTTGATCC
TGAAAGAAATGAGAGTGAGTCAGGCAGCCAACGGATTAAACCTGTTTTCATCGAAGACGCTAATTTTGGA
CGCCAGATATCCTATCAACATGCAGCGGTCCATATTCCCACGGACATCTATGAGGGCTCAACCATAGTGT
TAAACGAACTCAACTGGACAAGTGCCTTAGATGAAGTTTTCAAAAGAAATCGAGATGAAGACCCTACATT
GCTGTGGCAAGTGTTTGGCAGCGCCACCGGCCTGGCCCGATATTATCCAGCTTCTCCGTGGGTGGATAAC
AGCAGAACTCCAAACAAGATCGATCTCTACGATGTACGCAGAAGACCATGGTACATCCAGGGAGCTGCAT
CCCCCAAAGACATGCTCATTCTGGTGGACGTGAGTGGAAGTGTGAGCGGATTGACTCTGAAACTCATCCG
GACATCTGTCTCTGAGATGTTAGAAACCCTTTCCGATGATGATTTCGTGAATGTAGCTTCATTTAACAGC
AATGCTCAGGATGTGAGTTGTTTCCAGCACCTGGTTCAAGCGAATGTAAGGAACAAGAAGGTGCTGAAGG
ATGCGGTGAATAACATCACAGCAAAGGGGATAACAGATTACAAGAAAGGCTTTAGCTTCGCGTTTGAACA
GCTACTTAATTATAATGTTTCCAGAGCCAATTGTAATAAGATCATCATGTTATTCACGGATGGAGGAGAA
GAGAGAGCCCAGGAGATATTTGCCAAGTACAATAAAGACAAAAAAGTCCGCGTGTTTACATTTTCTGTTG
GTCAACATAATTATGACAGAGGACCTATTCAGTGGATGGCTTGTGAAAACAAAGGTTATTATTATGAGAT
TCCCTCTATTGGTGCAATAAGAATCAATACTCAGGAATATCTAGATGTTCTGGGAAGACCAATGGTTTTA
GCCGGGGACAAAGCAAAGCAAGTCCAGTGGACAAATGTGTATTTGGATGCTCTGGAGCTGGGACTTGTCA
TTACTGGAACTCTACCGGTCTTCAACGTCACTGGCCAGTCTGAAAATAAGACTAACTTGAAGAACCAGTT
GATTCTTGGTGTGATGGGCGTTGATGTGTCTCTGGAAGATATTAAGAGATTGACACCACGTTTTACACTG
TGCCCCAACGGTTACTATTTTGCAATCGATCCTAATGGTTATGTCTTACTGCATCCAAATCTTCAGCCAA
AGAACCCCAAATCTCAGGAGCCGGTCACACTGGATTTTCTCGATGCTGAGTTAGAGAATGATATTAAAGT
GGAGATTCGAAATAAAATGATAGACGGAGAAAGTGGAGAAAAAACATTCAGAACTCTGGTCAAATCTCAA
GATGAGAGATATATTGACAAAGGAAATCGAACATACACATGGACACCTGTCAATGGCACAGATTACAGTT
TGGCCTTGGTATTGCCAACCTACAGTTTTTACTATATAAAAGCCAAAATAGAAGAGACAATAACTCAGGC
CAGATCAAAAAAGGGGAAAATGAAGGATTCAGAAACCCTGAAGCCAGACAATTTTGAAGAATCTGGCTAC
ACTTTCATAGCACCAAGGGAATACTGCAATGACCTGAAACCTTCAGATAATAACACTGAATTTCTTTTAA
ATTTCAATGAATTTATTGATAGGAAAACTCCAAACAACCCTTCCTGTAATACAGATTTGATTAATAGAAT
CTTGCTGGATGCGGGTTTTACAAATGAACTTGTCCAAAATTATTGGAGTAAACAGAAAAATATCAAAGGA
GTGAAGGCACGCTTTGTGGTGACTGATGGCGGAATTACAAGAGTTTACCCCAAAGAGGCTGGAGAAAACT
GGCAAGAGAACCCAGAGACGTATGAGGACAGCTTCTACAAACGGAGCCTAGATAACGATAACTACGTTTT
CACTGCGCCCTACTTCAACAAAAGTGGACCTGGTGCCTATGAATCTGGAATTATGGTAAGCAAAGCTGTA
GAACTGTACATCCAAGGAAAACTTCTTAAGCCTGCAGTTGTGGGAATTAAAATTGACGTAAACTCCTGGA
TAGAAAATTTTACCAAAACTTCAATCAGGGATCCGTGTGCTGGTCCAGTTTGTGACTGCAAAAGAAACAG
TGATGTAATGGACTGTGTCATTCTAGATGATGGTGGATTTCTTCTGATGGCCAATCATGATGATTACACT
AATCAGATTGGACGTTTTTTTGGAGAGATTGACCCGAGCATGATGAGACACCTGGTTAATATATCACTTT
ATGCATTCAATAAATCATATGACTATCAGTCTGTGTGTGATCCAGGGGCAGCACCAAAGCAAGGAGCAGG
ACATCGCTCAGCCTATGTGCCATCAATTACAGACATACTCCAGATTGGCTGGTGGGCCACTGCTGCCGCC
TGGTCTATTCTCCAGCAGCTACTCTTGAGTTTGACATTTCCACGGCTCCTTGAGGCAGTTGAAATGGAAG
AGGATGACTTCACAGCTTCCCTGTCTAAGCAGAGCTGCATCACAGAACAAACTCAGTACTTCTTCAAGAA
CGATACTAAATCATTCAGTGGTTTACTGGACTGTGGAAACTGTTCCAGGATCTTTCATGTTGAGAAGCTT
ATGAACACCAACCTAGTGTTCATAATGGTGGAGAGCAAGGGAACATGTCCGTGTGACACGCGGCTGCTCA
TGCAAGCAGAACAGACTTCTGATGGTCCAGATCCTTGCGACATGGTTAAGCAGCCCAGATACCGAAAAGG
ACCTGATGTCTGCTTTGATAACAATGTGCTGGAGGATTATACCGACTGTGGTGGTGTTTCTGGATTAAAC
CCTTCCTTATGGTCTATCTTTGGACTCCAATTTATACTCCTTTGGCTGGTATCTGGCAGCAGACACTATC
TATGGTGACCCTCTAAACCCATGATCTGCAACTTAATTCCATGCCCTGCCAAAACATGAGCCCTCAGTTA
CATTAAAATAGAGCCCGTTGAAGAAGCTCCACAGAACCTTAGCTGGGCCTCTACCCTGATGTAACTGTGA
GGCTTAGATTCCTGACCATCGCTGGCTGCATGTCAGGGTGTTGGAAACTGAAACTCGTGTGAACATGCTG
CATCATCTGTGTCCAACATCAAAGCAAAGCTCTACTCATTCTCTGTGGGAGGTTTGGGAGTTCGCTGTTG
CACTGTTGGAGATTACGTGGAAAAGGCTCCCCCACGCAGGCCTTATGAAAAGAAGCAGTCTTGACTTTGA
CCTAGCATTTCAACCTGCTGCAGTTTTACCAAGAAGAAGAAGGAAAAAAAAAAAAAAAAAACTCGAGGGG
GGGCCCGTTTAAACCCGCTGATCAGCCTCGACTGTGCCTTCTAGTTGCCAGCCATCTGTTGTTTGCCCCT
CCCCCGTGCCTTCCTTGACCCTGGAAGGTGCCACTCCCACTGTCCTTTCCTAATAAAATGAGGAAATTGC
ATCGCATTGTCTGAGTAGGTGTCATTCTATTCTGGGGGGTGGGGTGGGGCAGGACAGCAAGGGGGAGGAT
TGGGAAGACAATAGCAGGCATGCTGGGGATGCGGTGGGCTCTATGGCTTCTGAGGCGGAAAGAACCAGCT
GGGGCTCTAGGGGGTATCCCC
[124 nt withheld, positions 5062-5185]
C
[91 nt withheld, positions 5187-5277]
A
[49 nt withheld, positions 5279-5327]
CCTTTGACGTTGGAGTCCACGTTCTTT
[37 nt withheld, positions 5355-5391]
ACCCTATCTCGGTCTATTCTTTTGATTTATAAGGGATTTTGCCGATTTCGGCCTATTGGTTAAAAAATGA
GCTGATTTAACAAAAATTTAACGCGAATTAATTCTGTGGAATGTGTGTCAGTTAGGGTGTGGAAAGTCCC
CAGGCTCCCCAGCAGGCAGAAGTATGCAAAGCATGCATCTCAATTAGTCAGCAACCAGGTGTGGAAAGTC
CCCAGGCTCCCCAGCAGGCAGAAGTATGCAAAGCATGCATCTCAATTAGTCAGCAACCATAGTCCCGCCC
CTAACTCCGCCCATCCCGCCCCTAACTCCGCCCAGTTCCGCCCATTCTCCGCCCCATGGCTGACTAATTT
TTTTTATTTATGCAGAGGCCGAGGCCGCCTCTGCCTCTGAGCTATTCCAGAAGTAGTGAGGAGGCTTTTT
TGGAGGCCTAGGCTTTTGCAAAAAGCTCCCGGGAGCTTGTATATCCATTTTCGGATCTGATCAGCACGTG
ATGAAAAAGCCTGAACTCACCGCGACGTCTGTCGAGAAGTTTCTGATCGAAAAGTTCGACAGCGTCTCCG
ACCTGATGCAGCTCTCGGAGGGCGAAGAATCTCGTGCTTTCAGCTTCGATGTAGGAGGGCGTGGATATGT
CCTGCGGGTAAATAGCTGCGCCGATGGTTTCTACAAAGATCGTTATGTTTATCGGCACTTTGCATCGGCC
GCGCTCCCGATTCCGGAAGTGCTTGACATTGGGGAATTCAGCGAGAGCCTGACCTATTGCATCTCCCGCC
GTGCACAGGGTGTCACGTTGCAAGACCTGCCTGAAACCGAACTGCCCGCTGTTCTGCAGCCGGTCGCGGA
GGCCATGGATGCGATCGCTGCGGCCGATCTTAGCCAGACGAGCGGGTTCGGCCCATTCGGACCGCAAGGA
ATCGGTCAATACACTACATGGCGTGATTTCATATGCGCGATTGCTGATCCCCATGTGTATCACTGGCAAA
CTGTGATGGACGACACCGTCAGTGCGTCCGTCGCGCAGGCTCTCGATGAGCTGATGCTTTGGGCCGAGGA
CTGCCCCGAAGTCCGGCACCTCGTGCACGCGGATTTCGGCTCCAACAATGTCCTGACGGACAATGGCCGC
ATAACAGCGGTCATTGACTGGAGCGAGGCGATGTTCGGGGATTCCCAATACGAGGTCGCCAACATCTTCT
TCTGGAGGCCGTGGTTGGCTTGTATGGAGCAGCAGACGCGCTACTTCGAGCGGAGGCATCCGGAGCTTGC
AGGATCGCCGCGGCTCCGGGCGTATATGCTCCGCATTGGTCTTGACCAACTCTATCAGAGCTTGGTTGAC
GGCAATTTCGATGATGCAGCTTGGGCGCAGGGTCGATGCGACGCAATCGTCCGATCCGGAGCCGGGACTG
TCGGGCGTACACAAATCGCCCGCAGAAGCGCGGCCGTCTGGACCGATGGCTGTGTAGAAGTACTCGCCGA
TAGTGGAAACCGACGCCCCAGCACTCGTCCGAGGGCAAAGGAATAGCACGTGCTACGAGATTTCGATTCC
ACCGCCGCCTTCTATGAAAGGTTGGGCTTCGGAATCGTTTTCCGGGACGCCGGCTGGATGATCCTCCAGC
GCGGGGATCTCATGCTGGAGTTCTTCGCCCACCCCAACTTGTTTATTGCAGCTTATAATGGTTACAAATA
AAGCAATAGCATCACAAATTTCACAAATAAAGCATTTTTTTCACTGCATTCTAGTTGTGGTTTGTCCAAA
CTCATCAATGTATCTTATCATGTCTGTATACCGTCGACCTCTAGCTAGAGCTTGGCGTAATCATGGTCAT
AGCTGTTTCCTGTGTGAAATTGTTATCCGCTCACAATTCCACACAACATACGAGCCGGAAGCATAAAGTG
TAAAGCCTGGGGTGCCTAATGAGTGAGCTAACTCACATTAATTGCGTTGCGCTCACTGCCCGCTTTCCAG
TCGGGAAACCTGTCGTGCCAGCTGCATTAATGAATCGGCCAACGCGCGGGGAGAGGCGGTTTGCGTATTG
GGCGCTCTTCCGCTTCCTCGCTCACTGACTCGCTGCGCTCGGTCGTTCGGCTGCGGCGAGCGGTATCAGC
TCACTCAAAGGCGGTAATACGGTTATCCACAGAATCAGGGGATAACGCAGGAAAGAACATGTGAGCAAAA
GGCCAGCAAAAGGCCAGGAACCGTAAAAAGGCCGCGTTGCTGGCGTTTTTCCATAGGCTCCGCCCCCCTG
ACGAGCATCACAAAAATCGACGCTCAAGTCAGAGGTGGCGAAACCCGACAGGACTATAAAGATACCAGGC
GTTTCCCCCTGGAAGCTCCCTCGTGCGCTCTCCTGTTCCGACCCTGCCGCTTACCGGATACCTGTCCGCC
TTTCTCCCTTCGGGAAGCGTGGCGCTTTCTCATAGCTCACGCTGTAGGTATCTCAGTTCGGTGTAGGTCG
TTCGCTCCAAGCTGGGCTGTGTGCACGAACCCCCCGTTCAGCCCGACCGCTGCGCCTTATCCGGTAACTA
TCGTCTTGAGTCCAACCCGGTAAGACACGACTTATCGCCACTGGCAGCAGCCACTGGTAACAGGATTAGC
AGAGCGAGGTATGTAGGCGGTGCTACAGAGTTCTTGAAGTGGTGGCCTAACTACGGCTACACTAGAAGAA
CAGTATTTGGTATCTGCGCTCTGCTGAAGCCAGTTACCTTCGGAAAAAGAGTTGGTAGCTCTTGATCCGG
CAAACAAACCACCGCTGGTAGCGGTGGTTTTTTTGTTTGCAAGCAGCAGATTACGCGCAGAAAAAAAGGA
TCTCAAGAAGATCCTTTGATCTTTTCTACGGGGTCTGACGCTCAGTGGAACGAAAACTCACGTTAAGGGA
TTTTGGTCATGAGATTATCAAAAAGGATCTTCACCTAGATCCTTTTAAATTAAAAATGAAGTTTTAAATC
AATCTAAAGTATATATGAGTAAACTTGGTCTGACAGTTACCAATGCTTAATCAGTGAGGCACCTATCTCA
GCGATCTGTCTATTTCGTTCATCCATAGTTGCCTGACTCCCCGTCGTGTAGATAACTACGATACGGGAGG
GCTTACCATCTGGCCCCAGTGCTGCAATGATACCGCGAGACCCACGCTCACCGGCTCCAGATTTATCAGC
AATAAACCAGCCAGCCGGAAGGGCCGAGCGCAGAAGTGGTCCTGCAACTTTATCCGCCTCCATCCAGTCT
ATTAATTGTTGCCGGGAAGCTAGAGTAAGTAGTTCGCCAGTTAATAGTTTGCGCAACGTTGTTGCCATTG
CTACAGGCATCGTGGTGTCACGCTCGTCGTTTGGTATGGCTTCATTCAGCTCCGGTTCCCAACGATCAAG
GCGAGTTACATGATCCCCCATGTTGTGCAAAAAAGCGGTTAGCTCCTTCGGTCCTCCGATCGTTGTCAGA
AGTAAGTTGGCCGCAGTGTTATCACTCATGGTTATGGCAGCACTGCATAATTCTCTTACTGTCATGCCAT
CCGTAAGATGCTTTTCTGTGACTGGTGAGTACTCAACCAAGTCATTCTGAGAATAGTGTATGCGGCGACC
GAGTTGCTCTTGCCCGGCGTCAATACGGGATAATACCGCGCCACATAGCAGAACTTTAAAAGTGCTCATC
ATTGGAAAACGTTCTTCGGGGCGAAAACTCTCAAGGATCTTACCGCTGTTGAGATCCAGTTCGATGTAAC
CCACTCGTGCACCCAACTGATCTTCAGCATCTTTTACTTTCACCAGCGTTTCTGGGTGAGCAAAAACAGG
AAGGCAAAATGCCGCAAAAAAGGGAATAAGGGCGACACGGAAATGTTGAATACTCATACTCTTCCTTTTT
CAATATTATTGAAGCATTTATCAGGGTTATTGTCTCATGAGCGGATACATATTTGAATGTATTTAGAAAA
ATAAACAAATAGGGGTTCCGCGCACATTTCCCCGAAAAGTGCCACCTGACGTCGACGGATCGGGAGATCT
CCCGATCCCCTATGGTGCACTCTCAGTACAATCTGCTCTGATGCCGCATAGTTAAGCCAGTATCTGCTCC
CTGCTTGTGTGTTGGAGGTCGCTGAGTAGTGCGCGAGCAAAATTTAAGCTACAACAAGGCAAGGCTTGAC
CGACAATTGCATGAAGAATCTGCTTAGGGTTAGGCGTTTTGCGCTGCTTCGCGATGTACGGGCCAGATAT
ACGCGTT
Features (pLannotate 1.2.2; 21 found; start..end, strand, type, name):
      1..380     +  enhancer       CMV enhancer: human cytomegalovirus immediate early enhancer
    381..584     +  promoter       CMV promoter: human cytomegalovirus (CMV) immediate early promoter
    580..613     +  LTR            5' LTR (truncated) (fragment): truncated 5' long terminal repeat (LTR) from HIV-1
    629..647     +  promoter       T7 promoter: promoter for bacteriophage T7 RNA polymerase
    741..788     +  misc_feature   MCS (fragment): pBluescript multiple cloning site
   1073..4345    +  CDS            Cacna2d1: CA2D1_RAT - Also known as Cacnl2a, Cchl2a. Experimental evidence at protein level: Swiss-Prot protein existence level 1. The alpha-2/delta subunit of voltage-dependent calcium channels regulates calcium current density and activation/inactivation kinetics of the calcium channel. Plays an important role in excitation- contraction coupling (By similarity). From Rattus norvegicus (Rat).
   4792..5016    +  polyA_signal   bGH poly(A) signal: bovine growth hormone polyadenylation signal
   5020..5041    +  promoter       SV40 promoter (fragment): SV40 enhancer and early promoter
   5062..5490    +  rep_origin     f1 ori (sequence partly withheld): f1 bacteriophage origin of replication; arrow indicates direction of (+) strand synthesis
   5504..5833    +  promoter       SV40 promoter: SV40 enhancer and early promoter
   5882..6907    +  CDS            HygR: aminoglycoside phosphotransferase from E. coli; aph(4)-Ia; confers resistance to hygromycin
   6917..7042    +  CDS            ble (fragment): BLE_KLEPN - Experimental evidence at protein level: Swiss-Prot protein existence level 1. Binding protein with a strong affinity to the bleomycin family of antibiotics. Binds to CL990; an antimitotic-antibiotic compound. From Klebsiella pneumoniae.
   7037..7158    +  polyA_signal   SV40 poly(A) signal: SV40 polyadenylation signal
   7231..7247    -  protein_bind   lac operator: The lac repressor binds to the lac operator to inhibit transcription in E. coli. This inhibition can be relieved by adding lactose or isopropyl-β-D-thiogalactopyranoside (IPTG). lac repressor encoded by lacI
   7255..7285    -  promoter       lac promoter: promoter for the E. coli lac operon
   7300..7321    -  protein_bind   CAP binding site: CAP binding activates transcription in the presence of cAMP. E. coli catabolite activator protein
   7334..7426    -  CDS            lacI (fragment): lac repressor; lacI; The lac repressor binds to the lac operator to inhibit transcription in E. coli. This inhibition can be relieved by adding lactose or isopropyl-β-D-thiogalactopyranoside (IPTG).
   7609..8197    -  rep_origin     ori: high-copy-number ColE1/pMB1/pBR322/pUC origin of replication
   8368..9228    -  CDS            AmpR: β-lactamase; bla; confers resistance to ampicillin, carbenicillin, and related antibiotics
   9229..9333    -  promoter       AmpR promoter: bla
   9392..9444    -  misc_feature   bom (fragment): basis of mobility region from pBR322
