[The description below was written by a language model from this plasmid's Addgene catalogue record and pLannotate feature annotations shown in this document.]
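Description:
CaVα2δ1 is a mammalian expression plasmid built on the pcDNA3.1/Hygro backbone that carries the rat (Rattus norvegicus) Cacna2d1 cDNA, encoding the α2δ-1 auxiliary subunit of voltage-gated calcium channels. The insert, recorded as about 3.97 kb, was placed between the NotI and ApaI sites of the polylinker; the annotated open reading frame occupies roughly 3.3 kb of this, so the clone retains untranslated flanking sequence on both sides, along with a short stretch of pBluescript polylinker that probably came from an earlier cloning step. No epitope tag or fluorescent reporter is annotated. Transcription is driven by the human cytomegalovirus immediate early enhancer and promoter and terminated by the bovine growth hormone polyadenylation signal. A T7 promoter upstream of the insert allows in vitro transcription and serves as a sequencing primer site.

The full sequenced plasmid is about 9.6 kb. In E. coli it is propagated through a high-copy ColE1/pUC-type origin with ampicillin selection from the β-lactamase gene, and an f1 origin is also present for single-stranded DNA production. A separate cassette, consisting of the SV40 early promoter, the hygromycin phosphotransferase gene and an SV40 polyadenylation signal, permits selection of stably transfected mammalian cells with hygromycin. Several small annotations (truncated HIV-1 LTR, ble, lacI and bom fragments) are short matches typical of backbone remnants rather than functional elements.

The α2δ subunit regulates calcium current density and the activation and inactivation kinetics of the channel. The associated publication concerns N-type CaV2.2 channel splice variants, which suggests use of this plasmid in co-expression with pore-forming and other auxiliary subunits to reconstitute channels in heterologous cells for electrophysiology.
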