Addgene plasmid #26575: CaVα2δ1
Depositing lab: Diane Lipscombe. Depositing organization: Brown University. Publication: Alternative splicing in the voltage-sensing region of N-Type CaV2.2 channels modulates channel kinetics. Lin Y, McDonough SI, Lipscombe D. J Neurophysiol. 2004 Nov . 92(5):2820-30. 10.1152/jn.00048.2004 PubMed 15201306.
Backbone
  Vector backbone: pcDNA3.1/Hygro
  Backbone manufacturer: Invitrogen
  Backbone size w/o insert (bp): 5600
  Vector type: Mammalian Expression
Growth in bacteria
  Bacterial resistance: Ampicillin, 100 μg/mL
  Growth temperature: 37°C
  Growth strain: Top10F'
  Growth instructions: TOP10F'
  Copy number: Unknown
Gene/Insert
  Gene/Insert name: Cacna2d1 (alt name: voltage-gated calcium channel alpha2/delta-1 subunit)
  Species: R. norvegicus (rat)
  Insert size (bp): 3965
  Entrez Gene: Cacna2d1 (a.k.a. CCHLA2, Cacna2, DHSCCA)
  Cloning method: Restriction Enzyme; 5′ cloning site NotI (unknown if destroyed); 3′ cloning site ApaI (unknown if destroyed)
  Sequencing primers: 5′ T7; 3′ BGH-rev
Terms and licenses: Academic/Nonprofit Terms; Industry Terms: Not Available to Industry
Depositor comments: GENBANK #AF286488
How to cite: CaVα2δ1 was a gift from Diane Lipscombe (Addgene plasmid # 26575 ; http://n2t.net/addgene:26575 ; RRID:Addgene_26575)
