>Addgene plasmid #26575 | CaVα2δ1 | addgene partial sequence | sequence record 148125 | CMV-F 5'-CGCAAATGGGCGGTAGGCGTG-3'
GAGCTCTCTGGCTANCTAGAGAACCCACTGCTTACTGGCTTATCGAAATTAATACGACTCACTATAGGGA
GACCCAAGCTGGCTAGCGTTTAAACTTAAGCTTGGTACCGAGCTCGGATCCACTAGTCCAGTGTGGTGGA
ATTCTGCAGATATCCAGCACAGTGGCGGCCGCTCTAGAACTAGTGGATCCCCCGGGCTGCAGGAATTCGG
CACGAGCGGGGAGCCAGAGCGCGCGGGCGCCGGCAGGCTGGCCGAGCTCCGTTTCCACAGTCGCCCTTGA
TGGCGGCGCAGGCGAGGCAGCCGTGGCACGGAGCGGCAGCCACGCGCTAGAGAGTCCGCCCGGCCCCGCC
CGGCCGGCCCGCCCGTGCCCTGCCCTGCCCGCCTCTCTCCACGCGCCCTCCGGCAGACGTCGGCGCCCCG
GCTCAGTCCCTCGCCGCGTGCAGCTCCGCCGCCTCCGGGCCGGCAGGGAGGGCACTGATCTTCGATCGCG
AAGATGGCTGCTGGCTGCCTGCTGGCCTTGACTCTGACACTTTTCCAATCTTGGCTGATCGGCCCCTCGA
GCGAGGAGCCCTTCCCTTCGCCCGTCACTATCAAGTCATGGGTGGATAAAATGCAGGAAGACCTTGTCAC
ACTGGCAAAGACAGCAAGTGGAGTGACTCAGCTTGCTGACATTTATGAAAAATACCAAGATTTGTATACT
GTGGAGCCAAATAATGCACGCCAACTGGTTGAAATTGCAGCTAGAGACATTGAGAAACTTCTGAGCAACA
GATCTAAAGCCCTGGTGCGCCTGGCTATG
